Addgene plasmid #42103: pLuc-CDS-m215-1+2
Depositing lab: Kumiko Ui-Tei. Depositing organization: The University of Tokyo. Publication: E-cadherin is transcriptionally activated via suppression of ZEB1 transcriptional repressor by small RNA-mediated gene silencing. Mazda M, Nishi K, Naito Y, Ui-Tei K. PLoS One. 2011;6(12):e28688. doi: 10.1371/journal.pone.0028688. Epub 2011 Dec 21. PubMed 22205962.
Backbone
  Vector backbone: psiCHECK-1
  Backbone manufacturer: Promega
  Backbone size w/o insert (bp): 3565
  Total vector size (bp): 6940
  Modifications to backbone: The stop codon of Renilla luciferase was removed, and a SalI restriction site was added by PCR.
  Vector type: Mammalian Expression, Luciferase
Growth in bacteria
  Bacterial resistance: Ampicillin, 100 μg/mL
  Growth temperature: 37°C
  Growth strain: DH5alpha
  Copy number: High Copy
Gene/Insert
  Gene/Insert name: ZEB1
  Species: H. sapiens (human)
  Mutation: Silent mutations were introduced in two seed-complementary sites of dsEcad215 antisense strand (215a-1 and 215a-2).
  GenBank ID: NM_030751.4
  Entrez Gene: ZEB1 (a.k.a. AREB6, BZP, DELTAEF1, FECD6, NIL2A, PPCD3, TCF8, ZFHEP, ZFHX1A)
  Promoter: SV40
  Tag / fusion protein: Renilla luciferase (N terminal on backbone)
  Cloning method: Restriction Enzyme; 5′ cloning site SalI (not destroyed); 3′ cloning site NotI (not destroyed)
  Sequencing primers: 5′ CGCAACTACAACGCCTACCT
Terms and licenses: Academic/Nonprofit Terms; Industry Terms: Not Available to Industry
How to cite: pLuc-CDS-m215-1+2 was a gift from Kumiko Ui-Tei (Addgene plasmid # 42103 ; http://n2t.net/addgene:42103 ; RRID:Addgene_42103)
