[The description below was written by a language model from this plasmid's Addgene catalogue record and pLannotate feature annotations shown in this document.]
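Description:
pLuc-CDS-m215-1+2 is a mammalian luciferase reporter plasmid of 6,940 bp built on the Promega psiCHECK-1 backbone. It is maintained in E. coli as a high-copy plasmid through a ColE1/pUC-type origin and selected with ampicillin via the β-lactamase gene. The backbone was altered by removing the stop codon of the humanized Renilla luciferase (hRluc) gene and adding a SalI site. This explains why the feature table scores hRluc as a fragment and allows a downstream coding sequence to be read through as a fusion.

The human ZEB1 coding sequence was inserted between SalI and NotI, so that it sits directly after hRluc and Renilla luciferase forms the N-terminal fusion partner. Transcription is driven by the SV40 enhancer/early promoter, followed by a chimeric β-globin/immunoglobulin intron that generally improves mammalian expression, and ends at a synthetic poly(A) signal. A T7 promoter upstream of hRluc also permits in vitro transcription.

ZEB1 is a transcriptional repressor of the E-cadherin promoter. In this version, silent mutations were introduced at two sites in the coding sequence (215a-1 and 215a-2) that are complementary to the seed region of the antisense strand of the small RNA dsEcad215. These changes leave the encoded protein the same while disrupting the seed matches. Renilla activity therefore reports on silencing directed at the ZEB1 coding region, and this double mutant appears intended as a comparison construct for testing whether those two sites are needed for seed-dependent repression of ZEB1 by dsEcad215. This fits the associated study of E-cadherin activation through small RNA-mediated suppression of ZEB1.
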