Features (pLannotate 1.2.2; 9 found; start..end, strand, type, name):
     62..419     +  promoter       SV40 promoter: SV40 enhancer and early promoter
    489..621     +  intron         chimeric intron: chimera between introns from human β-globin and immunoglobulin heavy chain genes
    666..684     +  promoter       T7 promoter: promoter for bacteriophage T7 RNA polymerase
    694..1627    +  CDS            hRluc (fragment): Renilla luciferase human codon-optimized
   1678..5049    +  CDS            ZEB1: ZEB1_HUMAN - Also known as AREB6, TCF8. Experimental evidence at protein level: Swiss-Prot protein existence level 1. Acts as a transcriptional repressor. Inhibits interleukin-2 (IL-2) gene expression. Enhances or represses the promoter activity of the ATP1A1 gene depending on the quantity of cDNA and on the cell type. Represses E-cadherin promoter and induces an epithelial-mesenchymal transition (EMT) by recruiting SMARCA4/BRG1. Represses BCL6 transcription in the presence of the corepressor CTBP1. Positively regulates neuronal differentiation. Represses RCOR1 transcription activation during
   5068..5116    +  polyA_signal   poly(A) signal: synthetic polyadenylation signal
   5149..5253    +  promoter       AmpR promoter: bla
   5254..6114    +  CDS            AmpR: β-lactamase; bla; confers resistance to ampicillin, carbenicillin, and related antibiotics
   6285..6873    +  rep_origin     ori: high-copy-number ColE1/pMB1/pBR322/pUC origin of replication
>Addgene plasmid #42103 | pLuc-CDS-m215-1+2 | depositor full sequence | sequence record 56843 | pLuc-CDS-m215-1+2 sequence 6940 bps
AGATCTGCGCAGCACCATGGCCTGAAATAACCTCTGAAAGAGGAACTTGGTTAGGTACCTTCTGAGGCGG
AAAGAACCAGCTGTGGAATGTGTGTCAGTTAGGGTGTGGAAAGTCCCCAGGCTCCCCAGCAGGCAGAAGT
ATGCAAAGCATGCATCTCAATTAGTCAGCAACCAGGTGTGGAAAGTCCCCAGGCTCCCCAGCAGGCAGAA
GTATGCAAAGCATGCATCTCAATTAGTCAGCAACCATAGTCCCGCCCCTAACTCCGCCCATCCCGCCCCT
AACTCCGCCCAGTTCCGCCCATTCTCCGCCCCATGGCTGACTAATTTTTTTTATTTATGCAGAGGCCGAG
GCCGCCTCGGCCTCTGAGCTATTCCAGAAGTAGTGAGGAGGCTTTTTTGGAGGCCTAGGCTTTTGCAAAA
AGCTTGATTCTTCTGACACAACAGTCTCGAACTTAAGCTGCAGAAGTTGGTCGTGAGGCACTGGGCAGGT
AAGTATCAAGGTTACAAGACAGGTTTAAGGAGACCAATAGAAACTGGGCTTGTCGAGACAGAGAAGACTC
TTGCGTTTCTGATAGGCACCTATTGGTCTTACTGACATCCACTTTGCCTTTCTCTCCACAGGTGTCCACT
CCCAGTTCAATTACAGCTCTTAAGGCTAGAGTACTTAATACGACTCACTATAGGCTAGCCACCATGGCTT
CCAAGGTGTACGACCCCGAGCAACGCAAACGCATGATCACTGGGCCTCAGTGGTGGGCTCGCTGCAAGCA
AATGAACGTGCTGGACTCCTTCATCAACTACTATGATTCCGAGAAGCACGCCGAGAACGCCGTGATTTTT
CTGCATGGTAACGCTGCCTCCAGCTACCTGTGGAGGCACGTCGTGCCTCACATCGAGCCCGTGGCTAGAT
GCATCATCCCTGATCTGATCGGAATGGGTAAGTCCGGCAAGAGCGGGAATGGCTCATATCGCCTCCTGGA
TCACTACAAGTACCTCACCGCTTGGTTCGAGCTGCTGAACCTTCCAAAGAAAATCATCTTTGTGGGCCAC
GACTGGGGGGCTTGTCTGGCCTTTCACTACTCCTACGAGCACCAAGACAAGATCAAGGCCATCGTCCATG
CTGAGAGTGTCGTGGACGTGATCGAGTCCTGGGACGAGTGGCCTGACATCGAGGAGGATATCGCCCTGAT
CAAGAGCGAAGAGGGCGAGAAAATGGTGCTTGAGAATAACTTCTTCGTCGAGACCATGCTCCCAAGCAAG
ATCATGCGGAAACTGGAGCCTGAGGAGTTCGCTGCCTACCTGGAGCCATTCAAGGAGAAGGGCGAGGTTA
GACGGCCTACCCTCTCCTGGCCTCGCGAGATCCCTCTCGTTAAGGGAGGCAAGCCCGACGTCGTCCAGAT
TGTCCGCAACTACAACGCCTACCTTCGGGCCAGCGACGATCTGCCTAAGATGTTCATCGAGTCCGACCCT
GGGTTCTTTTCCAACGCTATTGTCGAGGGAGCTAAGAAGTTCCCTAACACCGAGTTCGTGAAGGTGAAGG
GCCTCCACTTCAGCCAGGAGGACGCTCCAGATGAAATGGGTAAGTACATCAAGAGCTTCGTGGAGCGCGT
GCTGAAGAACGAGCAGTCTAGGCGATCGCTCGAGCCCGGGAATTCGGTCGACATGAAGCAGCCGATCATG
GCGGATGGCCCCAGGTGTAAGCGCAGAAAGCAGGCGAACCCGCGGCGCAATAACGTTACAAATTATAATA
CTGTGGTAGAAACAAATTCAGATTCAGATGATGAAGACAAACTGCATATTGTGGAAGAAGAAAGTGTTAC
AGATGCAGCTGACTGTGAAGGTGTACCAGAGGATGACCTGCCAACAGACCAGACAGTGTTACCAGGGAGG
AGCAGTGAAAGAGAAGGGAATGCTAAGAACTGCTGGGAGGATGACAGAAAGGAAGGGCAAGAAATCCTGG
GGCCTGAAGCTCAGGCAGATGAAGCAGGATGTACAGTAAAAGATGATGAATGCGAGTCAGATGCAGAAAA
TGAGCAAAACCATGATCCTAATGTTGAAGAGTTTCTACAACAACAAGACACTGCTGTCATTTTTCCTGAG
GCACCTGAAGAGGACCAGAGGCAGGGCACACCAGAAGCCAGTGGTCATGATGAAAATGGAACACCAGATG
CATTTTCACAATTACTCACCTGTCCATATTGTGATAGAGGCTATAAACGCTTTACCTCTCTGAAAGAACA
CATTAAATATCGTCATGAAAAGAATGAAGATAACTTTAGTTGCTCCCTGTGCAGTTACACCTTTGCATAC
AGAACCCAACTTGAACGTCACATGACATCACATAAATCAGGAAGAGATCAAAGACATGTGACGCAGTCTG
GGTGTAATCGTAAATTCAAATGCACTGAGTGTGGAAAAGCTTTCAAATACAAACATCACCTAAAAGAGCA
CTTAAGAATTCACAGTGGAGAGAAGCCATATGAATGCCCAAACTGCAAGAAACGCTTTTCCCATTCTGGC
TCCTATAGCTCACACATAAGCAGTAAGAAATGTATCAGCTTGATACCTGTGAATGGGCGACCAAGAACAG
GACTCAAGACATCTCAGTGTTCTTCACCGTCTCTTTCAGCATCACCAGGCAGTCCCACACGACCACAGAT
ACGGCAAAAGATAGAGAATAAACCCCTTCAAGAACAACTTTCTGTTAACCAAATTAAAACTGAACCTGTG
GATTATGAATTCAAACCAATTGTGGTTGCTTCAGGAATCAACTGTTCAACCCCTTTACAAAATGGGGTTT
TCACTGGTGGTGGCCCATTACAGGCAACCAGTTCTCCTCAGGGCATGGTGCAAGCTGTTGTTCTGCCAAC
AGTTGGGTTGGTTTCACCAATTTCTATCAATTTAAGTGATATTCAGAATGTACTTAAAGTGGCGGTAGAT
GGTAATGTAATAAGGCAAGTGTTGGAGAATAATCAAGCCAATCTTGCATCCAAAGAACAAGAAACAATAA
ACGCTTCACCAATTCAACAAGGTGGCCATTCTGTTATTTCAGCCATCAGTCTTCCTTTGGTTGATCAAGA
TGGAACAACCAAAATTATCATCAACTACAGTCTTGAGCAGCCTAGCCAACTTCAAGTTGTTCCTCAAAAT
TTAAAAAAAGAAAATCCAGTCGCTACAAACAGTTGTAAAAGTGAAAAGTTACCAGAAGATCTTACTGTTA
AGTCTGAGAAGGACAAAAGCTTTGAAGGGGGGGTGAATGATAGCACTTGTCTTCTGTGTGATGATTGTCC
AGGAGATATTAATGCACTTCCAGAATTAAAGCACTATGACCTAAAGCAGCCTACTCAGCCTCCTCCACTC
CCTGCAGCAGAAGCTGAGAAGCCTGAGTCCTCTGTTTCATCAGCTACTGGAGATGGCAATTTGTCTCCTA
GTCAGCCACCTTTAAAGAACCTCTTGTCTCTCCTAAAAGCATATTATGCTTTGAATGCACAACCAAGTGC
AGAAGAGCTCTCAAAAATTGCTGATTCAGTAAACCTACCACTGGATGTAGTAAAAAAGTGGTTTGAAAAG
ATGCAAGCTGGACAGATTTCAGTGCAGTCTTCTGAACCATCTTCTCCTGAACCAGGCAAAGTAAATATCC
CTGCCAAGAACAATGATCAGCCTCAATCTGCAAATGCAAATGAACCCCAGGACAGCACAGTAAATCTACA
AAGTCCTTTGAAGATGACTAACTCCCCAGTTTTACCAGTGGGATCAACCACCAATGGTTCCAGAAGTAGT
ACACCATCCCCATCACCTCTAAACCTTTCCTCATCCAGAAATACACAGGGTTACTTGTACACAGCTGAGG
GTGCACAAGAAGAGCCACAAGTAGAACCTCTTGATCTTTCACTACCAAAGCAACAGGGAGAATTATTAGA
AAGGTCAACTATCACTAGTGTTTACCAGAACAGTGTTTATTCTGTCCAGGAAGAACCCTTGAACTTGTCT
TGCGCAAAAAAGGAGCCACAAAAGGACAGTTGTGTTACAGACTCAGAACCAGTTGTAAATGTAATCCCAC
CATCAGCCAACCCAATTAATATCGCTATACCTACAGTCACTGCCCAGTTACCCACAATCGTGGCCATTGC
TGACCAGAACAGTGTTCCATGCTTAAGAGCGCTAGCTGCCAATAAGCAAACGATTCTGATTCCCCAGGTG
GCATACACCTACTCAACTACGGTCAGCCCTGCAGTCCAAGAACCACCCTTGAAAGTGATCCAGCCAAATG
GAAATCAGGATGAAAGACAAGATACTAGCTCAGAAGGAGTATCAAATGTAGAGGATCAGAATGACTCTGA
TTCTACACCGCCCAAAAAGAAAATGCGGAAGACAGAAAATGGAATGTATGCTTGTGATTTGTGTGACAAG
ATATTCCAAAAGAGTAGTTCATTATTGAGACATAAATATGAACACACAGGTAAAAGACCTCATGAGTGTG
GAATCTGTAAAAAGGCATTTAAACACAAACATCATTTGATTGAACACATGCGATTACATTCTGGAGAAAA
GCCCTATCAATGTGACAAATGTGGAAAGCGCTTCTCACACTCTGGGTCTTATTCTCAACACATGAATCAT
CGCTACTCCTACTGTAAGAGAGAAGCGGAAGAACGTGACAGCACAGAGCAGGAAGAGGCAGGGCCTGAAA
TCCTCTCGAATGAGCACGTGGGTGCCAGGGCGTCTCCCTCACAGGGCGACTCGGACGAGAGAGAGAGTTT
GACAAGGGAAGAGGATGAAGACAGTGAAAAAGAGGAAGAGGAGGAGGATAAAGAGATGGAAGAATTGCAG
GAAGAAAAAGAATGTGAAAAACCACAAGGGGATGAGGAAGAGGAGGAGGAGGAGGAAGAAGTGGAAGAAG
AAGAGGTAGAAGAGGCAGAGAATGAGGGAGAAGAAGCAAAAACTGAAGGTCTGATGAAGGATGACAGGGC
TGAAAGTCAAGCAAGCAGCTTAGGACAAAAAGTAGGCGAGAGTAGTGAGCAAGTGTCTGAAGAAAAGACA
AATGAAGCCTAAGCGGCCGCTGGCCGCAATAAAATATCTTTATTTTCATTACATCTGTGTGTTGGTTTTT
TGTGTGAGGATCCAGGTGGCACTTTTCGGGGAAATGTGCGCGGAACCCCTATTTGTTTATTTTTCTAAAT
ACATTCAAATATGTATCCGCTCATGAGACAATAACCCTGATAAATGCTTCAATAATATTGAAAAAGGAAG
AGTATGAGTATTCAACATTTCCGTGTCGCCCTTATTCCCTTTTTTGCGGCATTTTGCCTTCCTGTTTTTG
CTCACCCAGAAACGCTGGTGAAAGTAAAAGATGCTGAAGATCAGTTGGGTGCACGAGTGGGTTACATCGA
ACTGGATCTCAACAGCGGTAAGATCCTTGAGAGTTTTCGCCCCGAAGAACGTTTTCCAATGATGAGCACT
TTTAAAGTTCTGCTATGTGGCGCGGTATTATCCCGTATTGACGCCGGGCAAGAGCAACTCGGTCGCCGCA
TACACTATTCTCAGAATGACTTGGTTGAGTACTCACCAGTCACAGAAAAGCATCTTACGGATGGCATGAC
AGTAAGAGAATTATGCAGTGCTGCCATAACCATGAGTGATAACACTGCGGCCAACTTACTTCTGACAACG
ATCGGAGGACCGAAGGAGCTAACCGCTTTTTTGCACAACATGGGGGATCATGTAACTCGCCTTGATCGTT
GGGAACCGGAGCTGAATGAAGCCATACCAAACGACGAGCGTGACACCACGATGCCTGTAGCAATGGCAAC
AACGTTGCGCAAACTATTAACTGGCGAACTACTTACTCTAGCTTCCCGGCAACAATTAATAGACTGGATG
GAGGCGGATAAAGTTGCAGGACCACTTCTGCGCTCGGCCCTTCCGGCTGGCTGGTTTATTGCTGATAAAT
CTGGAGCCGGTGAGCGTGGGTCTCGCGGTATCATTGCAGCACTGGGGCCAGATGGTAAGCCCTCCCGTAT
CGTAGTTATCTACACGACGGGGAGTCAGGCAACTATGGATGAACGAAATAGACAGATCGCTGAGATAGGT
GCCTCACTGATTAAGCATTGGTAACTGTCAGACCAAGTTTACTCATATATACTTTAGATTGATTTAAAAC
TTCATTTTTAATTTAAAAGGATCTAGGTGAAGATCCTTTTTGATAATCTCATGACCAAAATCCCTTAACG
TGAGTTTTCGTTCCACTGAGCGTCAGACCCCGTAGAAAAGATCAAAGGATCTTCTTGAGATCCTTTTTTT
CTGCGCGTAATCTGCTGCTTGCAAACAAAAAAACCACCGCTACCAGCGGTGGTTTGTTTGCCGGATCAAG
AGCTACCAACTCTTTTTCCGAAGGTAACTGGCTTCAGCAGAGCGCAGATACCAAATACTGTTCTTCTAGT
GTAGCCGTAGTTAGGCCACCACTTCAAGAACTCTGTAGCACCGCCTACATACCTCGCTCTGCTAATCCTG
TTACCAGTGGCTGCTGCCAGTGGCGATAAGTCGTGTCTTACCGGGTTGGACTCAAGACGATAGTTACCGG
ATAAGGCGCAGCGGTCGGGCTGAACGGGGGGTTCGTGCACACAGCCCAGCTTGGAGCGAACGACCTACAC
CGAACTGAGATACCTACAGCGTGAGCTATGAGAAAGCGCCACGCTTCCCGAAGGGAGAAAGGCGGACAGG
TATCCGGTAAGCGGCAGGGTCGGAACAGGAGAGCGCACGAGGGAGCTTCCAGGGGGAAACGCCTGGTATC
TTTATAGTCCTGTCGGGTTTCGCCACCTCTGACTTGAGCGTCGATTTTTGTGATGCTCGTCAGGGGGGCG
GAGCCTATGGAAAAACGCCAGCAACGCGGCCTTTTTACGGTTCCTGGCCTTTTGCTGGCCTTTTGCTCAC
ATGGCTCGAC
