>Addgene plasmid #42103 | pLuc-CDS-m215-1+2 | addgene partial sequence | sequence record 59649 | RenLuc3F 5'-GTACATCAAGAGCTTCGTGG-3'
CAGTCTAGGCGATCGCTCGAGCCCGGGAATTCGGTCGACATGAAGCAGCCGATCATGGCGGATGGCCCCA
GGTGTAAGCGCAGAAAGCAGGCGAACCCGCGGCGCAATAACGTTACAAATTATAATACTGTGGTAGAAAC
AAATTCAGATTCAGATGATGAAGACAAACTGCATATTGTGGAAGAAGAAAGTGTTACAGATGCAGCTGAC
TGTGAAGGTGTACCAGAGGATGACCTGCCAACAGACCAGACAGTGTTACCAGGGAGGAGCAGTGAAAGAG
AAGGGAATGCTAAGAACTGCTGGGAGGATGACAGAAAGGAAGGGCAAGAAATCCTGGGGCCTGAAGCTCA
GGCAGATGAAGCAGGATGTACAGTAAAAGATGATGAATGCGAGTCAGATGCAGAAAATGAGCAAAACCAT
GATCCTAATGTTGAAGAGTTTCTACAACAACAAGACACTGCTGTCATTTTTCCTGAGGCACCTGAAGAGG
ACCAGAGGCAGGGCACACCAGAAGCCAGTGGTCATGATGAAAATGGAACACCAGATGCATTTTCACAATT
ACTCACCTGTCCATATTGTGATAGAGGCTATAAACGCTTTACCTCTCTGAAAGAACACATTAAATATCGT
CATGAAAAGAATGAAGATAACTTTAGTTGCTCCCTGTGCAGTTACACCTTTGCATACAGAACCCAACTTG
AACGTCACATGACATCACATAAATCAGGAAGAGATCAAAGACATGTGACGCAGTCTGGGTGTAATCGTAA
ATTCAAATGCACTGAGTGTGGAAAAGCTTTCAAATACAAACATCACCTAAAAGAGCACTTAAGAATTCAC
AGTGGAGAGAAGCCATATGAATGCCCAAACTGCAAGAAACGCTTTTCCCATTCTGGCTCCTATAGCTCAC
ACATAAGCAGTAAG
