>Addgene plasmid #42103 | pLuc-CDS-m215-1+2 | addgene partial sequence | sequence record 60128 | hZEB1-F1 5'-agacatgtgacgcagtctgg-3'
TGAGTGTGGAAAAGCTTTCAAATACAAACATCACCTAAAAGAGCACTTAAGAATTCACAGTGGAGAGAAG
CCATATGAATGCCCAAACTGCAAGAAACGCTTTTCCCATTCTGGCTCCTATAGCTCACACATAAGCAGTA
AGAAATGTATCAGCTTGATACCTGTGAATGGGCGACCAAGAACAGGACTCAAGACATCTCAGTGTTCTTC
ACCGTCTCTTTCAGCATCACCAGGCAGTCCCACACGACCACAGATACGGCAAAAGATAGAGAATAAACCC
CTTCAAGAACAACTTTCTGTTAACCAAATTAAAACTGAACCTGTGGATTATGAATTCAAACCAATTGTGG
TTGCTTCAGGAATCAACTGTTCAACCCCTTTACAAAATGGGGTTTTCACTGGTGGTGGCCCATTACAGGC
AACCAGTTCTCCTCAGGGCATGGTGCAAGCTGTTGTTCTGCCAACAGTTGGGTTGGTTTCACCAATTTCT
ATCAATTTAAGTGATATTCAGAATGTACTTAAAGTGGCGGTAGATGGTAATGTAATAAGGCAAGTGTTGG
AGAATAATCAAGCCAATCTTGCATCCAAAGAACAAGAAACAATAAACGCTTCACCAATTCAACAAGGTGG
CCATTCTGTTATTTCAGCCATCAGTCTTCCTTTGGTTGATCAAGATGGAACAACCAAAATTATCATCAAC
TACAGTCTTGAGCAGCCTAGCCAACTTCAAGTTGTTCCTCAAAATTTAAAAAAAGAAAATCCAGTCGCTA
CAAACAGTTGTAAAAGTGAAAAGTTACCAGAAGATCTTACTGTTAAGTCTGAGAAGGACAAAAGCTTTGA
AGGGGGGGTGAATGATAGCACTTGTCTTCTGTGTGATGATTGTCCAGGAGATATTAATGCACTTCCAGAA
TTAAAGCACTATGACCTAAAGCAGCCTACTCAGCCTCCTCCA
