>Addgene plasmid #42103 | pLuc-CDS-m215-1+2 | addgene partial sequence | sequence record 60130 | hZEB1-R1 5'-agcgctcttaagcatggaac-3'
GATTGTGGGTAACTGGGCAGTGACTGTAGGTATAGCGATATTAATTGGGTTGGCTGATGGTGGGATTACA
TTTACAACTGGTTCTGAGTCTGTAACACAACTGTCCTTTTGTGGCTCCTTTTTTGCGCAAGACAAGTTCA
AGGGTTCTTCCTGGACAGAATAAACACTGTTCTGGTAAACACTAGTGATAGTTGACCTTTCTAATAATTC
TCCCTGTTGCTTTGGTAGTGAAAGATCAAGAGGTTCTACTTGTGGCTCTTCTTGTGCACCCTCAGCTGTG
TACAAGTAACCCTGTGTATTTCTGGATGAGGAAAGGTTTAGAGGTGATGGGGATGGTGTACTACTTCTGG
AACCATTGGTGGTTGATCCCACTGGTAAAACTGGGGAGTTAGTCATCTTCAAAGGACTTTGTAGATTTAC
TGTGCTGTCCTGGGGTTCATTTGCATTTGCAGATTGAGGCTGATCATTGTTCTTGGCAGGGATATTTACT
TTGCCTGGTTCAGGAGAAGATGGTTCAGAAGACTGCACTGAAATCTGTCCAGCTTGCATCTTTTCAAACC
ACTTTTTTACTACATCCAGTGGTAGGTTTACTGAATCAGCAATTTTTGAGAGCTCTTCTGCACTTGGTTG
TGCATTCAAAGCATAATATGCTTTTAGGAGAGACAAGAGGTTCTTTAAAGGTGGCTGACTAGGAGACAAA
TTGCCATCTCCAGTAGCTGATGAAACAGAGGACTCAGGCTTCTCAGCTTCTGCTGCAGGGAGTGGAGGAG
GCTGAGTAGGCTGCTTTAGGTCATAGTGCTTTAATTCTGGAAGTGCATTAATATCTCCTGGACAATCATC
ACACAGAAGACAAGTGCTATCATTCACCCCCCCTTCAAAGCTTT
